>Addgene plasmid #22194 | pLenti X2 Zeo/pTER shMDC1 (764-1) | depositor full sequence | sequence record 10170 | Author sequence
ACCAAAATCCCTTAACGTGAGTTTTCGTTCCACTGAGCGTCAGACCCCGTAGAAAAGATCAAAGGATCTT
CTTGAGATCCTTTTTTTCTGCGCGTAATCTGCTGCTTGCAAACAAAAAAACCACCGCTACCAGCGGTGGT
TTGTTTGCCGGATCAAGAGCTACCAACTCTTTTTCCGAAGGTAACTGGCTTCAGCAGAGCGCAGATACCA
AATACTGTCCTTCTAGTGTAGCCGTAGTTAGGCCACCACTTCAAGAACTCTGTAGCACCGCCTACATACC
TCGCTCTGCTAATCCTGTTACCAGTGGCTGCTGCCAGTGGCGATAAGTCGTGTCTTACCGGGTTGGACTC
AAGACGATAGTTACCGGATAAGGCGCAGCGGTCGGGCTGAACGGGGGGTTCGTGCACACAGCCCAGCTTG
GAGCGAACGACCTACACCGAACTGAGATACCTACAGCGTGAGCTATGAGAAAGCGCCACGCTTCCCGAAG
GGAGAAAGGCGGACAGGTATCCGGTAAGCGGCAGGGTCGGAACAGGAGAGCGCACGAGGGAGCTTCCAGG
GGGAAACGCCTGGTATCTTTATAGTCCTGTCGGGTTTCGCCACCTCTGACTTGAGCGTCGATTTTTGTGA
TGCTCGTCAGGGGGGCGGAGCCTATGGAAAAACGCCAGCAACGCGGCCTTTTTACGGTTCCTGGCCTTTT
GCTGGCCTTTTGCTCACATGTTCTTTCCTGCGTTATCCCCTGATTCTGTGGATAACCGTATTACCGCCTT
TGAGTGAGCTGATACCGCTCGCCGCAGCCGAACGACCGAGCGCAGCGAGTCAGTGAGCGAGGAAGCGGAA
GAGCGCCCAATACGCAAACCGCCTCTCCCCGCGCGTTGGCCGATTCATTAATGCAGCTGGCACGACAGGT
TTCCCGACTGGAAAGCGGGCAGTGAGCGCAACGCAATTAATGTGAGTTAGCTCACTCATTAGGCACCCCA
GGCTTTACACTTTATGCTTCCGGCTCGTATGTTGTGTGGAATTGTGAGCGGATAACAATTTCACACAGGA
AACAGCTATGACCATGATTACGCCAAGCGCGCAATTAACCCTCACTAAAGGGAACAAAAGCTGGAGCTGC
AAGCTTAATGTAGTCTTATGCAATACTCTTGTAGTCTTGCAACATGGTAACGATGAGTTAGCAACATGCC
TTACAAGGAGAGAAAAAGCACCGTGCATGCCGATTGGTGGAAGTAAGGTGGTACGATCGTGCCTTATTAG
GAAGGCAACAGACGGGTCTGACATGGATTGGACGAACCACTGAATTGCCGCATTGCAGAGATATTGTATT
TAAGTGCCTAGCTCGATACAATAAACGGGTCTCTCTGGTTAGACCAGATCTGAGCCTGGGAGCTCTCTGG
CTAACTAGGGAACCCACTGCTTAAGCCTCAATAAAGCTTGCCTTGAGTGCTTCAAGTAGTGTGTGCCCGT
CTGTTGTGTGACTCTGGTAACTAGAGATCCCTCAGACCCTTTTAGTCAGTGTGGAAAATCTCTAGCAGTG
GCGCCCGAACAGGGACCTGAAAGCGAAAGGGAAACCAGAGCTCTCTCGACGCAGGACTCGGCTTGCTGAA
GCGCGCACGGCAAGAGGCGAGGGGCGGCGACTGGTGAGTACGCCAAAAATTTTGACTAGCGGAGGCTAGA
AGGAGAGAGATGGGTGCGAGAGCGTCAGTATTAAGCGGGGGAGAATTAGATCGCGATGGGAAAAAATTCG
GTTAAGGCCAGGGGGAAAGAAAAAATATAAATTAAAACATATAGTATGGGCAAGCAGGGAGCTAGAACGA
TTCGCAGTTAATCCTGGCCTGTTAGAAACATCAGAAGGCTGTAGACAAATACTGGGACAGCTACAACCAT
CCCTTCAGACAGGATCAGAAGAACTTAGATCATTATATAATACAGTAGCAACCCTCTATTGTGTGCATCA
AAGGATAGAGATAAAAGACACCAAGGAAGCTTTAGACAAGATAGAGGAAGAGCAAAACAAAAGTAAGACC
ACCGCACAGCAAGCGGCCGCTGATCTTCAGACCTGGAGGAGGAGATATGAGGGACAATTGGAGAAGTGAA
TTATATAAATATAAAGTAGTAAAAATTGAACCATTAGGAGTAGCACCCACCAAGGCAAAGAGAAGAGTGG
TGCAGAGAGAAAAAAGAGCAGTGGGAATAGGAGCTTTGTTCCTTGGGTTCTTGGGAGCAGCAGGAAGCAC
TATGGGCGCAGCCTCAATGACGCTGACGGTACAGGCCAGACAATTATTGTCTGGTATAGTGCAGCAGCAG
AACAATTTGCTGAGGGCTATTGAGGCGCAACAGCATCTGTTGCAACTCACAGTCTGGGGCATCAAGCAGC
TCCAGGCAAGAATCCTGGCTGTGGAAAGATACCTAAAGGATCAACAGCTCCTGGGGATTTGGGGTTGCTC
TGGAAAACTCATTTGCACCACTGCTGTGCCTTGGAATGCTAGTTGGAGTAATAAATCTCTGGAACAGATT
GGAATCACACGACCTGGATGGAGTGGGACAGAGAAATTAACAATTACACAAGCTTAATACACTCCTTAAT
TGAAGAATCGCAAAACCAGCAAGAAAAGAATGAACAAGAATTATTGGAATTAGATAAATGGGCAAGTTTG
TGGAATTGGTTTAACATAACAAATTGGCTGTGGTATATAAAATTATTCATAATGATAGTAGGAGGCTTGG
TAGGTTTAAGAATAGTTTTTGCTGTACTTTCTATAGTGAATAGAGTTAGGCAGGGATATTCACCATTATC
GTTTCAGACCCACCTCCCAACCCCGAGGGGACCCGACAGGCCCGAAGGAATAGAAGAAGAAGGTGGAGAG
AGAGACAGAGACAGATCCATTCGATTAGTGAACGGATCTCGACGGTTAACTTTTAAAAGAAAAGGGGGGA
TTGGGGGGTACAGTGCAGGGGAAAGAATAGTAGACATAATAGCAACAGACATACAAACTAAAGAATTACA
AAAACAAATTACAAAAATTCAAAATTTTATTCCAGTGTGGTGGAATTCTGCAGATATCCAGCACAGTGGC
GGCCGCTCGACAATCAACCTCTGGATTACAAAATTTGTGAAAGATTGACTGGTATTCTTAACTATGTTGC
TCCTTTTACGCTATGTGGATACGCTGCTTTAATGCCTTTGTATCATGCTATTGCTTCCCGTATGGCTTTC
ATTTTCTCCTCCTTGTATAAATCCTGGTTGCTGTCTCTTTATGAGGAGTTGTGGCCCGTTGTCAGGCAAC
GTGGCGTGGTGTGCACTGTGTTTGCTGACGCAACCCCCACTGGTTGGGGCATTGCCACCACCTGTCAGCT
CCTTTCCGGGACTTTCGCTTTCCCCCTCCCTATTGCCACGGCGGAACTCATCGCCGCCTGCCTTGCCCGC
TGCTGGACAGGGGCTCGGCTGTTGGGCACTGACAATTCCGTGGTGTTGTCGGGGAAGCTGACGTCCTTTC
CATGGCTGCTCGCCTGTGTTGCCACCTGGATTCTGCGCGGGACGTCCTTCTGCTACGTCCCTTCGGCCCT
CAATCCAGCGGACCTTCCTTCCCGCGGCCTGCTGCCGGCTCTGCGGCCTCTTCCGCGTCTTCGCCTTCGC
CCTCAGACGAGTCGGATCTCCCTTTGGGCCGCCTCCCCGCCTGGAATTCTGCAGATATCCGGTTAGTAAT
GAGTTTGGAATTAATTCTGTGGAATGTGTGTCAGTTAGGGTGTGGAAAGTCCCCAGGCTCCCCAGGCAGG
CAGAAGTATGCAAAGCATGCATCTCAATTAGTCAGCAACCAGGTGTGGAAAGTCCCCAGGCTCCCCAGCA
GGCAGAAGTATGCAAAGCATGCATCTCAATTAGTCAGCAACCATAGTCCCGCCCCTAACTCCGCCCATCC
CGCCCCTAACTCCGCCCAGTTCCGCCCATTCTCCGCCCCATGGCTGACTAATTTTTTTTATTTATGCAGA
GGCCGAGGCCGCCTCTGCCTCTGAGCTATTCCAGAAGTAGTGAGGAGGCTTTTTTGGAGGCCTAGGCTTT
TGCAAAAAGCTCCCCCTGTTGACAATTAATCATCGGCATAGTATATCGGCATAGTATAATACGACAAGGT
GAGGAACTAAACCATGGCCAAGTTGACCAGTGCCGTTCCGGTGCTCACCGCGCGCGACGTCGCCGGAGCG
GTCGAGTTCTGGACCGACCGGCTCGGGTTCTCCCGGGACTTCGTGGAGGACGACTTCGCCGGTGTGGTCC
GGGACGACGTGACCCTGTTCATCAGCGCGGTCCAGGACCAGGTGGTGCCGGACAACACCCTGGCCTGGGT
GTGGGTGCGCGGCCTGGACGAGCTGTACGCCGAGTGGTCGGAGGTCGTGTCCACGAACTTCCGGGACGCC
TCCGGGCCGGCCATGACCGAGATCGGCGAGCAGCCGTGGGGGCGGGAGTTCGCCCTGCGCGACCCGGCCG
GCAACTGCGTGCACTTCGTGGCCGAGGAGCAGGACTGACACGTGCTACGAGATTTAAATGGTACCTTTAA
GACCAATGACTTACAAGGCAGCTGTAGATCTTAGCCACTTTTTAAAAGAAAAGGGGGGACTGGAAGGGCT
AGACTCGAGCGGCCGCCACTGTGCTGGATATCAACCACTTTGTACAAGAAAGCTGGGTCTAGATATCTCG
AGTGCGGCCGCGAATTCCACCACACTGGACTAGTGGATCCGAGCTCGGTACCAAGCTTTTCCAAAAACAA
CATGCAGAGATTGAAATCTCTTGAATTTCAATCTCTGCATGTTGGGGGATCTCTATCACTGATAGGGAAC
TTATAAGATTCCCAAATCCAAAGACATTTCACGTTTATGGTGATTTCCCAGAACACATAGCGACATGCAA
ATATTGCAGGGCGCCACTCCCCTGTCCCTCACAGCCATCTTCCTGCCAGGGCGCACGCGCGCTGGGTGTT
CCCGCCTAGTGACACTGGGCCGCGATTCCTTGGAGCGGGTTGATGACGTCAGCGTTCGAATTCGGTACCG
GATCCAGTCGACTGAATTGGTTCCTTTAAAGCCTGCTTTTTTGTACAAACTTGTTGATATCTGCAGAATT
CCACCACACTGGACTAGCTCACTCCCAACGAAGACAAGATCTGCTTTTTGCTTGTACTGGGTCTCTCTGG
TTAGACCAGATCTGAGCCTGGGAGCTCTCTGGCTGCCTAGGGAACCCACTGCTTAAGCCTCAATAAAGCT
TGCCTTGAGTGCTTCAAGTAGTGTGTGCCCGTCTGTTGTGTGACTCTGGTAACTAGAGATCCCTCAGACC
CTTTTAGTCAGTGTGGAAAATCTCTAGCAGTAGTAGTTCATGTCATCTTATTATTCAGTATTTATAACTT
GCAAAGAAATGAATATCAGAGAGTGAGAGGAACTTGTTTATTGCAGCTTATAATGGTTACAAATAAAGCA
ATAGCATCACAAATTTCACAAATAAAGCATTTTTTTCACTGCATTCTAGTTGTGGTTTGTCCAAACTCAT
CAATGTATCTTATCATGTCTGGCTCTAGCTATCCCGCCCCTAACTCCGCCCAGTTCCGCCCATTCTCCGC
CCCATGGCTGACTAATTTTTTTTATTTATGCAGAGGCCGAGGCCG
Features (pLannotate 1.2.2; 25 found; start..end, strand, type, name):
     72..660     +  rep_origin     ori: high-copy-number ColE1/pMB1/pBR322/pUC origin of replication
    843..935     +  CDS            lacI (fragment): lac repressor; lacI; The lac repressor binds to the lac operator to inhibit transcription in E. coli. This inhibition can be relieved by adding lactose or isopropyl-β-D-thiogalactopyranoside (IPTG).
    948..969     +  protein_bind   CAP binding site: CAP binding activates transcription in the presence of cAMP. E. coli catabolite activator protein
    984..1014    +  promoter       lac promoter: promoter for the E. coli lac operon
   1022..1038    +  protein_bind   lac operator: The lac repressor binds to the lac operator to inhibit transcription in E. coli. This inhibition can be relieved by adding lactose or isopropyl-β-D-thiogalactopyranoside (IPTG). lac repressor encoded by lacI
   1083..1101    +  promoter       T3 promoter: promoter for bacteriophage T3 RNA polymerase
   1129..1350    +  promoter       RSV promoter: Rous sarcoma virus enhancer/promoter
   1357..1537    +  LTR            5' LTR (truncated): truncated 5' long terminal repeat (LTR) from HIV-1
   1581..1706    +  misc_feature   HIV-1 Ψ: packaging signal of human immunodeficiency virus type 1
   1690..2053    +  CDS            HIV-1 gag (fragment): gag protein from human immunodeficiency virus 1; gag
   2148..2484    +  ncRNA          RRE: Accession: RF00036 - HIV Rev response element
   2520..2909    +  CDS            env (fragment): ENV_HV1H2 - Experimental evidence at protein level: Swiss-Prot protein existence level 1. [Transmembrane protein gp41]: Acts as a class I viral fusion protein. Under the current model, the protein has at least 3 conformational states: pre-fusion native state, pre-hairpin intermediate state, and post-fusion hairpin state. During fusion of viral and target intracellular membranes, the coiled coil regions (heptad repeats) assume a trimer-of-hairpins structure, positioning the fusion peptide in close proximity to the C-terminal region of the ectodomain. The formation of this structure appears to d
   2921..3038    +  misc_feature   cPPT/CTS: central polypurine tract and central termination sequence of HIV-1
   3092..3680    +  misc_feature   WPRE: woodchuck hepatitis virus posttranscriptional regulatory element
   3736..4066    +  promoter       SV40 promoter: SV40 enhancer and early promoter
   4078..4125    +  promoter       EM7 promoter: synthetic bacterial promoter&nbsp
   4144..4518    +  CDS            BleoR: antibiotic-binding protein; Sh ble from Streptoalloteichus hindustanus; confers resistance to bleomycin, phleomycin, and Zeocin™
   4541..4657    +  CDS            nef (fragment): NEF_HV1LA - Experimental evidence at protein level: Swiss-Prot protein existence level 1. Extracellular Nef protein targets CD4(+) T-lymphocytes for apoptosis by interacting with CXCR4 surface receptors. From Human immunodeficiency virus type 1 group M subtype B (isolate Lai) (HIV-1).
   4654..4678    +  protein_bind   attB2: mutant version of attB; recombination site for the Gateway® BP reaction BP Clonase™
   4809..4828    -  promoter       PLtetO-1 promoter (fragment): modified phage lambda PL promoter with tet operator sites (Lutz and Bujard, 1997)
   4827..5027    -  promoter       H1 promoter (fragment): human H1 RNA promoter
   5070..5094    -  protein_bind   attB1: mutant version of attB; recombination site for the Gateway® BP reaction BP Clonase™
   5129..5349    +  LTR            3' LTR (ΔU3) (fragment): self-inactivating 3' long terminal repeat (LTR) from HIV-1
   5421..5542    +  polyA_signal   SV40 poly(A) signal: SV40 polyadenylation signal
   5561..5645    +  rep_origin     SV40 ori (fragment): SV40 origin of replication
