[The description below was written by a language model from this plasmid's Addgene catalogue record and pLannotate feature annotations shown in this document.]
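Description:
pLenti X2 Zeo/pTER shMDC1 (764-1) is a third-generation-style, self-inactivating HIV-1 lentiviral RNAi vector built on the p156RRL-sinPPT-CMV-GFP-PRE backbone and designed to knock down MDC1 (mediator of DNA damage checkpoint 1). In bacteria it replicates from a high-copy ColE1/pUC origin. It has no ampicillin marker. Instead, a single Sh ble (BleoR) gene provides Zeocin resistance in both hosts: the synthetic EM7 promoter drives it in E. coli and the SV40 enhancer/early promoter drives it in transduced mammalian cells. The record lists Stbl3 as the growth strain, a common choice for limiting recombination between LTR repeats.

The viral genome is transcribed from a chimeric RSV promoter fused to a truncated 5' LTR, which makes packaging Tat-independent. It carries the Ψ packaging signal with a partial gag region, the RRE for Rev-dependent nuclear export, the cPPT/CTS to aid nuclear import, and a WPRE to enhance RNA stability. An SV40 poly(A) signal lies downstream of the ΔU3 3' LTR.

The 58 bp shMDC1 hairpin sits in an antisense-oriented cassette flanked by attB1 and attB2 Gateway sites, located just upstream of the annotated 3' LTR sequence. The cassette is driven by a human H1 RNA polymerase III promoter with an adjacent tet operator element, as annotated. This matches the pTER design, in which hairpin expression is constitutive unless Tet repressor is present and then becomes tetracycline/doxycycline-inducible. The record does not say whether it was used in inducible mode. The hairpin itself is not annotated in the feature table, and the target species is not stated. The construct is suited to producing lentiviral particles for stable, Zeocin-selectable depletion of MDC1, for example in DNA damage response studies.
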