Addgene plasmid #22194: pLenti X2 Zeo/pTER shMDC1 (764-1)
Depositing lab: Eric Campeau. Depositing organization: University of Massachusetts, Worcester.
Backbone
  Vector backbone: p156RRL-sinPPT-CMV-GFP-PRE/Nhe I
  Backbone size w/o insert (bp): 5587
  Vector type: Lentiviral, RNAi
  Selectable markers: Zeocin
Growth in bacteria
  Bacterial resistance: Bleocin (Zeocin), 50 μg/mL
  Growth temperature: 37°C
  Growth strain: Stbl3
  Growth instructions: Stbl3, 37oC
  Copy number: High Copy
Gene/Insert
  Gene/Insert name: shMediator of DNA damage checkpoint 1 (alt name: shMDC1)
  Insert size (bp): 58
  Cloning method: Restriction Enzyme; 5′ cloning site Sal I (not destroyed); 3′ cloning site Xba I (not destroyed)
  Sequencing primers: 5′ H1forw; 3′ n/a
Terms and licenses: Academic/Nonprofit Terms; Industry Terms: Not Available to Industry
How to cite: pLenti X2 Zeo/pTER shMDC1 (764-1) was a gift from Eric Campeau (Addgene plasmid # 22194 ; http://n2t.net/addgene:22194 ; RRID:Addgene_22194)
