>Addgene plasmid #22194 | pLenti X2 Zeo/pTER shMDC1 (764-1) | addgene partial sequence | sequence record 28679 | 22194 with H1
TCTTNGATTTGGGAATCTTATAAGTTCCCTATCAGTGATAGAGATCCCCCAACATGCAGAGATTGAAATT
CAAGAGATTTCAATCTCTGCATGTTGTTTTTGGAAAAGCTTGGTACCGAGCTCGGATCCACTAGTCCAGT
GTGGTGGAATTCGCGGCCGCACTCGAGATATCTAGACCCAGCTTTCTTGTACAAAGTGGTTGATATCCAG
CACAGTGGCGGCCGCTCGAGTCTAGCCCTTCCAGTCCCCCCTTTTCTTTTAAAAAGTGGCTAAGATCTAC
AGCTGCCTTGTAAGTCATTGGTCTTAAAGGTACCATTTAAATCTCGTAGCACGTGTCAGTCCTGCTCCTC
GGCCACGAAGTGCACGCAGTTGCCGGCCGGGTCGCGCAGGGCGAACTCCCGCCCCCACGGCTGCTCGCCG
ATCTCGGTCATGGCCGGCCCGGAGGCGTCCCGGAAGTTCGTGGACACGACCTCCGACCACTCGGCGTACA
GCTCGTCCAGGCCGCGCACCCACACCCAGGCCAGGGTGTTGTCCGGCACCACCTGGTCCTGGACCGCGCT
GATGAACAGGGTCACGTCGTCCCGGACCACACCGGCGAAGTCGTCCTCCACGAAGTCCCGGGAGAACCCG
AGCCGGTCGGTCCAGAACTCGACCGCTCCGGCGACGTCGCGCGCGGTGAGCACCGGAACGGCACTGGTCA
ACTTGGGCCATGGTTTAGTTCCTCACCTTGTCGTATTATACTATGCCGATATACTATGCCGATGATAATT
GTCACAGGGGAGCTTTTGCAAAGCCTAGGCTCAAAAGCTCT
